Addgene plasmid #54923: mApple-MAP4-C-10
Purpose: Localization: Microtubules, Excitation: 568, Emission: 592
Depositing lab: Michael Davidson. Depositing organization: Florida State University, Tallahassee.
Backbone
  Vector backbone: mApple-C1
  Backbone size w/o insert (bp): 4750
  Vector type: Mammalian Expression
  Selectable markers: Neomycin (select with G418)
Growth in bacteria
  Bacterial resistance: Kanamycin, 50 μg/mL
  Growth temperature: 37°C
  Growth strain: DH5alpha
  Copy number: High Copy
Gene/Insert
  Gene/Insert name: MAP4 (alt name: AAA16372.1)
  Species: M. musculus (mouse)
  Mutation: aa 640-1045 of MAP4
  Promoter: CMV
  Tag / fusion protein: mApple (N terminal on backbone)
  Cloning method: Unknown
  Sequencing primers: 5′ CMV-F; 3′ SV40pA-R
Terms and licenses: Academic/Nonprofit Terms; Industry Terms: Not Available to Industry
Depositor comments: . Excitation = 568; Emission = 592
How to cite: mApple-MAP4-C-10 was a gift from Michael Davidson (Addgene plasmid # 54923 ; http://n2t.net/addgene:54923 ; RRID:Addgene_54923)
