[The description below was written by a language model from this plasmid's Addgene catalogue record.]
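Description:
mApple-MAP4-C-10 is a mammalian expression plasmid built on the mApple-C1 backbone (about 4.75 kb without the insert), designed to label microtubules with a red-orange fluorescent fusion protein. It is propagated in E. coli as a high-copy plasmid under kanamycin selection. The backbone also provides a neomycin resistance marker, so transfected mammalian cells can be selected with G418 if stable expression is wanted. No feature table accompanies the record, so details such as the specific origin of replication and the promoter driving the resistance marker are not stated. The listed 3′ sequencing primer does indicate an SV40 polyadenylation signal downstream of the insert.

The payload is a fragment of mouse (M. musculus) MAP4, microtubule-associated protein 4, covering amino acids 640–1045 rather than the full-length protein. It is expressed from the CMV promoter, a strong constitutive promoter in most mammalian cell lines. mApple is encoded on the backbone and sits at the N-terminus of the fusion, with the MAP4 fragment cloned downstream of it in the C1-style arrangement. The "10" in the name probably refers to the length of the linker between the two parts, but the record does not confirm this, and the cloning method is listed as unknown.

The stated purpose is microtubule localization: the MAP4 fragment targets the fusion to microtubules, and mApple provides the signal, with excitation at 568 nm and emission at 592 nm. The construct is therefore suited to visualising the microtubule cytoskeleton by fluorescence microscopy in transfected mammalian cells, including alongside green or far-red markers in multicolour imaging.
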