>Addgene plasmid #54923 | mApple-MAP4-C-10 | depositor partial sequence | sequence record 85313 | insert sequence
GATCCGCTAGCGCTACCGGTCGCCACCATGGTGAGCAAGGGCGAGGAGAATAACATGGCCATCATCAAGG
AGTTCATGCGCTTCAAGGTGCACATGGAGGGCTCCGTGAACGGCCACGAGTTCGAGATCGAGGGCGAGGG
CGAGGGCCGCCCCTACGAGGCCTTTCAGACCGCTAAGCTGAAGGTGACCAAGGGTGGCCCCCTGCCCTTC
GCCTGGGACATCCTGTCCCCTCAGTTCATGTACGGCTCCAAGGTCTACATTAAGCACCCAGCCGACATCC
CCGACTACTTCAAGCTGTCCTTCCCCGAGGGCTTCAGGTGGGAGCGCGTGATGAACTTCGAGGACGGCGG
CATTATTCACGTTAACCAGGACTCCTCCCTGCAGGACGGCGTGTTCATCTACAAGGTGAAGCTGCGCGGC
ACCAACTTCCCCTCCGACGGCCCCGTAATGCAGAAGAAGACCATGGGCTGGGAGGCCTCCGAGGAGCGGA
TGTACCCCGAGGACGGCGCCCTGAAGAGCGAGATCAAGAAGAGGCTGAAGCTGAAGGACGGCGGCCACTA
CGCCGCCGAGGTCAAGACCACCTACAAGGCCAAGAAGCCCGTGCAGCTGCCCGGCGCCTACATCGTCGAC
ATCAAGTTGGACATCGTGTCCCACAACGAGGACTACACCATCGTGGAACAGTACGAACGCGCCGAGGGCC
GCCACTCCACCGGCGGCATGGACGAGCTGTACAAGTCCGGACTCAGATCTGGTGGCTCCGCAGGATCCCG
GCAAGAAGAAGCAAAGGCTGCTGTAGGTGTGACTGGAAATGACATCACTACCCCGCCAAACAAGGAGCCA
CCACCAAGCCCAGAAAAGAAAGCAAAGCCTTTGGCCACCACTCAACCTGCAAAGACTTCAACATCGAAAG
CCAAAACACAGCCCACTTCTCTCCCTAAGCAACCAGCTCCCACCACCTCTGGTGGGTTGAATAAAAAACC
CATGAGCCTCGCCTCAGGCTCAGTGCCAGCTGCCCCACACAAACGCCCTGCTGCTGCCACTGCTACTGCC
AGGCCTTCCACCCTACCTGCCAGAGACGTGAAGCCAAAGCCAATTACAGAAGCTAAGGTTGCCGAAAAGC
GGACCTCTCCATCCAAGCCTTCATCTGCCCCAGCCCTCAAACCTGGACCTAAAACCACCCCAACCGTTTC
AAAAGCCACATCTCCCTCAACTCTTGTTTCCACTGGACCAAGTAGTAGAAGTCCAGCTACAACTCTGCCT
AAGAGGCCAACCAGCATCAAGACTGAGGGGAAACCTGCTGATGTCAAAAGGATGACTGCTAAGTCTGCCT
CAGCTGACTTGAGTCGCTCAAAGACCACCTCTGCCAGTTCTGTGAAGAGAAACACCACTCCCACTGGGGC
AGCACCCCCAGCAGGGATGACTTCCACTCGAGTCAAGCCCATGTCTGCACCTAGCCGCTCTTCTGGGGCT
CTTTCTGTGGACAAGAAGCCCACTTCCACTAAGCCTAGCTCCTCTGCTCCCAGGGTGAGCCGCCTGGCCA
CAACTGTTTCTGCCCCTGACCTGAAGAGTGTTCGCTCCAAGGTCGGCTCTACAGAAAACATCAAACACCA
GCCTGGAGGAGGCCGGGCCAAGGTAGAGAAAAAAACAGAGGCAGCTACCACAGCTGGGAAGCCTGAACCT
AATGCAGTCACTAAAGCAGCCGGCTCCATTGCGAGTGCACAGAAACCGCCTGCTGGGAAAGTCCAGATAG
TATCCAAAAAAGTGAGCTACAGTCATATTCAATCCAAGTGTGTTTCCAAGGACAATATTAAGCATGTCCC
TGGATGTGGCAATGTTCAGATTCAGAACAAGAAAGTGGACATATCCAAGGTCTCCTCCAAGTGTGGGTCC
AAAGCTAATATCAAGCACAAGCCTGGTGGAGGAGATGTCAAGATTGAAAGTCAGAAGTTGAACTTCAAGG
AGAAGGCCCAAGCCAAAGTGGGATAGGGATCCACCGGATCTAGATAACTGATCATAATCAGCCATACCAC
ATTT
