>Addgene plasmid #54923 | mApple-MAP4-C-10 | addgene partial sequence | sequence record 95520 | mCherry-F 5'-ccccgtaatgcagaagaaga-3'
CCCCGAGGACGGCGCCCTGAAGAGCGAGATCAAGAAGAGGCTGAAGCTGAAGGACGGCGGCCACTACGCC
GCCGAGGTCAAGACCACCTACAAGGCCAAGAAGCCCGTGCAGCTGCCCGGCGCCTACATCGTCGACATCA
AGTTGGACATCGTGTCCCACAACGAGGACTACACCATCGTGGAACAGTACGAACGCGCCGAGGGCCGCCA
CTCCACCGGCGGCATGGACGAGCTGTACAAGTCCGGACTCAGATCTGGTGGCTCCGCAGGATCCCGGCAA
GAAGAAGCAAAGGCTGCTGTAGGTGTGACTGGAAATGACATCACTACCCCGCCAAACAAGGAGCCACCAC
CAAGCCCAGAAAAGAAAGCAAAGCCTTTGGCCACCACTCAACCTGCAAAGACTTCAACATCGAAAGCCAA
AACACAGCCCACTTCTCTCCCTAAGCAACCAGCTCCCACCACCTCTGGTGGGTTGAATAAAAAACCCATG
AGCCTCGCCTCAGGCTCAGTGCCAGCTGCCCCACACAAACGCCCTGCTGCTGCCACTGCTACTGCCAGGC
CTTCCACCCTACCTGCCAGAGACGTGAAGCCAAAGCCAATTACAGAAGCTAAGGTTGCCGAAAAGCGGAC
CTCTCCATCCAAGCCTTCATCTGCCCCAGCCCTCAAACCTGGACCTAAAACCACCCCAACCGTTTCAAAA
GCCACATCTCCC
