>Addgene plasmid #54923 | mApple-MAP4-C-10 | addgene partial sequence | sequence record 96426 | SV40pA-R 5'-GAAATTTGTGATGCTATTGC-3'
ACAAGTTAACAACAACAATTGCATTCATTTTATGTTTCAGGTTCAGGGGGAGGTGTGGGAGGTTTTTTAA
AGCAAGTAAAACCTCTACAAATGTGGTATGGCTGATTATGATCAGTTATCTAGATCCGGTGGATCCCTAT
CCCACTTTGGCTTGGGCCTTCTCCTTGAAGTTCAACTTCTGACTTTCAATCTTGACATCTCCTCCACCAG
GCTTGTGCTTGATATTAGCTTTGGACCCACACTTGGAGGAGACCTTGGATATGTCCACTTTCTTGTTCTG
AATCTGAACATTGCCACATCCAGGGACATGCTTAATATTGTCCTTGGAAACACACTTGGATTGAATATGA
CTGTAGCTCACTTTTTTGGATACTATCTGGACTTTCCCAGCAGGCGGTTTCTGTGCACTCGCAATGGAGC
CGGCTGCTTTAGTGACTGCATTAGGTTCAGGCTTCCCAGCTGTGGTAGCTGCCTCTGTTTTTTTCTCTAC
CTTGGCCCGGCCTCCTCCAGGCTGGTGTTTGATGTTTTCTGTAGAGCCGACCTTGGAGCGAACACTCTTC
AGGTCAGGGGCAGAAACAGTTGTGGCCAGGCGGCTCACCCTGGGAGCAGAGGAGCTAGGCTTAGTGGAAG
TGGGCTTCTTGTCCACAGAAAGAGCCCCAGAAGAGCGGCTAGGTGCAGACATGGGCTTGACTCGAGTGGA
AGTCATCCCTGCTGGGGGTGCTGCCCCAGTGGGAGTGGTGTTTCTCTTCACAGAACTGGCAGAGGTGGTC
TTTGAGCGACTCAAGTCAGCTGAGGCAGACTTAGCAGTCATCCTTTTGACATCAGCAGGTTTCCCCTCAG
TCTTGATGCTGGTTGGCCTCTTA
